Addgene plasmid #172093: CPL2g/pDONR221
Purpose: Genomic fragment containing the upstream region and coding region of CER11/CPL2 cloned into pDONR221
Depositing lab: George Haughn. Depositing organization: University of British Columbia. Publication: ECERIFERUM11/C-TERMINAL DOMAIN PHOSPHATASE-LIKE2 Affects Secretory Trafficking. Shi L, Dean GH, Zheng H, Meents MJ, Haslam TM, Haughn GW, Kunst L. Plant Physiol. 2019 Nov;181(3):901-915. doi: 10.1104/pp.19.00722. Epub 2019 Sep 4. PubMed 31484679.
Backbone
  Vector backbone: pDONR221
  Backbone manufacturer: Invitrogen
  Backbone size w/o insert (bp): 4761
  Total vector size (bp): 11531
  Vector type: Gateway Entry vector
Growth in bacteria
  Bacterial resistance: Kanamycin, 50 μg/mL
  Growth temperature: 37°C
  Growth strain: DH5alpha
  Copy number: High Copy
Gene/Insert
  Gene/Insert name: CPL2 (alt name: CER11)
  Species: A. thaliana (mustard weed)
  Entrez Gene: CPL2 (a.k.a. AT5G01270, ATCPL2, F7J8.250, F7J8_250, carboxyl-terminal domain (ctd) phosphatase-like 2)
  Promoter: CPL2
  Cloning method: Gateway Cloning
  Sequencing primers: 5′ M13For; 3′ M13Rev
Terms and licenses: Academic/Nonprofit Terms; Industry Terms
Depositor comments: Note that the location of the stop codon based on TAIR gene model AT5G01270.1
How to cite: CPL2g/pDONR221 was a gift from George Haughn (Addgene plasmid # 172093 ; http://n2t.net/addgene:172093 ; RRID:Addgene_172093)
