[The description below was written by a language model from this plasmid's Addgene catalogue record and pLannotate feature annotations shown in this document.]
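Description:
CPL2g/pDONR221 is a Gateway entry clone built on the Invitrogen pDONR221 backbone. It carries an Arabidopsis thaliana genomic fragment spanning the upstream region and coding region of CPL2 (C-TERMINAL DOMAIN PHOSPHATASE-LIKE2, also called CER11; locus AT5G01270). It is propagated in E. coli as a high-copy plasmid from a ColE1/pUC-type origin and selected with kanamycin through the KanR aminoglycoside phosphotransferase gene. The rrnB T1 and T2 terminators upstream of the cloning site insulate the insert from read-through transcription, and a T7 promoter lies just outside the attL2 site.

The insert sits between attL1 and attL2, so an LR Clonase reaction can transfer it directionally into any compatible destination vector. Expression is meant to come from the native CPL2 promoter within the upstream genomic sequence, and no tags or reporters are annotated. The CPL2 coding matches appear as several segments, consistent with an intron-containing genomic fragment. One stretch is labelled CPL1, probably through homology with that paralogue. The very short hits to lacI, lacZα, chicken β-actin promoter and HIV Rev look like backbone remnants or chance matches rather than functional parts. The annotated CPL2 region ends almost directly against attL2, and the depositor notes that the stop codon position follows the AT5G01270.1 gene model.

CPL2 encodes a phosphatase that dephosphorylates Ser-5 of the RNA polymerase II C-terminal domain repeats. The associated study links CER11/CPL2 to secretory trafficking, so the clone presumably serves to make plant vectors expressing the gene under native regulation, although the record does not state a downstream use. The catalogue lists a total size of 11,531 bp, but the sequenced record is 8,642 nt, a discrepancy the record does not explain.
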