Features (pLannotate 1.2.2; 14 found; start..end, strand, type, name):
    121..213     +  CDS            lacI (fragment): lac repressor; lacI; The lac repressor binds to the lac operator to inhibit transcription in E. coli. This inhibition can be relieved by adding lactose or isopropyl-β-D-thiogalactopyranoside (IPTG).
    268..295     -  terminator     rrnB T2 terminator: transcription terminator T2 from the E. coli rrnB gene
    427..470     +  terminator     rrnB T1 terminator: Escherichia coli rrnB; transcription terminator T1 from the E. coli rrnB gene
    517..553     -  CDS            lacZα (fragment): LacZα fragment of β-galactosidase; lacZ fragment
    569..668     +  protein_bind   attL1: mutant version of attL; recombination site for the Gateway® LR reaction LR Clonase™
   1203..1221    +  promoter       chicken β-actin promoter (fragment): contains a 21-bp deletion relative to the standard chicken β-actin promoter
   2815..3033    +  CDS            CPL1 (fragment): CPL1_ARATH - Also known as FRY2 From Arabidopsis thaliana (Mouse-ear cress).
   3147..3998    +  CDS            CPL2 (fragment): CPL2_ARATH - Experimental evidence at protein level: Swiss-Prot protein existence level 1. Processively dephosphorylates 'Ser-5' but not 'Ser-2' of the heptad repeats YSPTSPS in the C-terminal domain of the largest RNA polymerase II subunit (RPB1). This promotes the activity of RNA polymerase II. Together with CPL1, required for male gametes fertility. Multifunctional regulator that modulates plant growth, stress, and phytohormones responses. Positive transcription regulator of genes involved in high salinity resistance and auxin mediated signaling pathway. From Arabidopsis thaliana (Mouse-ear
   4210..4229    -  CDS            Rev (fragment): human immunodeficiency virus 1 (HIV-1) Rev protein; rev; enhances nuclear export of unspliced and incompletely spliced viral mRNAs
   4276..6765    +  CDS            CPL2: CPL2_ARATH - Experimental evidence at protein level: Swiss-Prot protein existence level 1. Processively dephosphorylates 'Ser-5' but not 'Ser-2' of the heptad repeats YSPTSPS in the C-terminal domain of the largest RNA polymerase II subunit (RPB1). This promotes the activity of RNA polymerase II. Together with CPL1, required for male gametes fertility. Multifunctional regulator that modulates plant growth, stress, and phytohormones responses. Positive transcription regulator of genes involved in high salinity resistance and auxin mediated signaling pathway. From Arabidopsis thaliana (Mouse-ear
   6767..6866    -  protein_bind   attL2: mutant version of attL; recombination site for the Gateway® LR reaction LR Clonase™
   6884..6902    -  promoter       T7 promoter: promoter for bacteriophage T7 RNA polymerase
   7036..7845    +  CDS            KanR: aminoglycoside phosphotransferase; aph(3')-Ia; confers resistance to kanamycin in bacteria or G418 (Geneticin®) in eukaryotes
   7992..8580    +  rep_origin     ori: high-copy-number ColE1/pMB1/pBR322/pUC origin of replication
>Addgene plasmid #172093 | CPL2g/pDONR221 | addgene full sequence | sequence record 345739 | Addgene NGS Result
CTTTCCTGCGTTATCCCCTGATTCTGTGGATAACCGTATTACCGCCTTTGAGTGAGCTGATACCGCTCGC
CGCAGCCGAACGACCGAGCGCAGCGAGTCAGTGAGCGAGGAAGCGGAAGAGCGCCCAATACGCAAACCGC
CTCTCCCCGCGCGTTGGCCGATTCATTAATGCAGCTGGCACGACAGGTTTCCCGACTGGAAAGCGGGCAG
TGAGCGCAACGCAATTAATACGCGTACCGCTAGCCAGGAAGAGTTTGTAGAAACGCAAAAAGGCCATCCG
TCAGGATGGCCTTCTGCTTAGTTTGATGCCTGGCAGTTTATGGCGGGCGTCCTGCCCGCCACCCTCCGGG
CCGTTGCTTCACAACGTTCAAATCCGCTCCCGGCGGATTTGTCCTACTCAGGAGAGCGTTCACCGACAAA
CAACAGATAAAACGAAAGGCCCAGTCTTCCGACTGAGCCTTTCGTTTTATTTGATGCCTGGCAGTTCCCT
ACTCTCGCGTTAACGCTAGCATGGATGTTTTCCCAGTCACGACGTTGTAAAACGACGGCCAGTCTTAAGC
TCGGGCCCCAAATAATGATTTTATTTTGACTGATAGTGACCTGTTCGTTGCAACAAATTGATGAGCAATG
CTTTTTTATAATGCCAACTTTGTACAAAAAAGCAGGCTTTAAGCTCGGAATCAAGTGTCAACATTTTGTG
CTTAGACGGTAGCGACGATAATCTCAGCGACATGAGTTGCTCTTAAGAGTTACAACTTACAACAAGTAAC
TATAACTTTAAGCGACATAAGTTGAGATACATATTTAAATACTCTCATGAAGGTTCTCAACTATTAGAAT
GGCCATGAATTTTGATTTACATGTTAATTTTGGACCGAAGAGGCAATTGTTTTCCGACTTGCAATAAACA
TCTGTCTCTTAGAATCTTGATAATAATAGGGTTAAGTTGCAAAGTAGTCACTTATTTAAACTTAATTATG
GAATTGGGCAAGTTACTATTTATAATTGGATTTTTAGTCACTGACCTTTGACCCTATTACAGACAAAATC
AAATATACCCCATACCAACTCTATTATTTACAAATATGCCACTAATCTTCTTCTTCTCTAATGTCGTTGA
AAGCAATTGGGATTTGTGCTTTTAGATTCAACATTTCTCTCTCCTCATACTCTCATTCTTTGTATTTCTT
TATATATATATATATTTATTTATTTTTTAATAACCTCTTCAATCTAATAATTGAAATGCTTATCAATGTA
AATTTATTTTCTAAATTAATTCAGATACATAAAAATCTATATTTTTTTCTCTATAATTTGATATGCATTT
TGTTAATAATTTTAAATATATTATATAAACATTTTTATTAGTAGTCAGTACAGTTAATTATGTGTACAGA
TTTTTATTTATACAACTTATTTAATAAGTACAAATTGAAATCGTCCAGCCATAATTGGGAAAATAGTCAT
TTTACTATTCACAATTTGCAAAGTAGTCACTTTTAACTGTTTGATTCGTACACTTAGATCTGTACAACAC
TTTTTAGTGTACAGATGTAAGTGTATGTTGTGTATATTTATATATATATATATACACTAAAAATATTGTA
CAGGTCTAAGTGTACGAATCAACAGTGAAAAGTGACTTCTGATAATTGTATACTCCATACAATTATATAC
TCTGTACAGCTAATGCAACATACAAAATAAAGTCTGTACACATAATTAAGTGTACCGACTACTGATAAAA
TGTCTGTAATATATTAAAAAATATTAACAAAATGCATATCAAATTATAGAGAAAAATACATAGATTTTTA
TGTATATGAATTAGTTTAGAAAATAAATTTATATTGATAAGTATTTCAATTATTAAATTGGAGGGGTTAT
TAAAAAGAAATAAAAAAAAAAAAGAATATTTCACTTTTATCTTTCTTCTTTGTCAAAAGGATAGTTCGGT
AATTTCAAAACACATCACTTACCCCACCCCAAACCTCTATTTCACGCTCGTCTATTACACGCCCAAAGTG
AGTTACCTGTTTTGCCAATTATAAATAGTAACTTGCCCAACTCCATAATTATGTTTTCAAAAGTGACTAA
TTTGCCAACACACCCATAATAATATGATGATACAGATTGTATAAAATTGATTTGTCCCTTTCTTACTCAA
ACGTCACAAGACTCGCAACTTGATGTCTTCTCTTTTTTTGCCAACCAACTTTATGTTCTTATTTGATTTT
TGTGATTTTACCATATATATATCCTCTTCCGTTTTTTTTTCACAATTTTTATTTACTTCTAAAGTAAGTT
ATTGAATACGTTTCCACATTTTACAATATATAGTTGTAAACATTAACTATCCATTTGTTCGAAGTCAACC
AAAATTATCGACCTAATCCGATTTCGTCATACACACAAAAAATAATTCTCGAATATTTTATTTTGTTAGG
AACGGTAATTGACGGCTGACAAGCGATGTTGGTGAAAACAGGATAATGCATCTGACGCCACGTGTAAAGA
AGTCTCAGGTTTTCTCGTAATTTACATTAAAATCGATGTCGTAACAATAAAACGCTTCTCTCGCCTATAA
ATATATATCTGAGCCTACTTTGGTTCTCATGTTTAAGGAGACCCAGAAAAACCCTCATTTGCGGAGAAAA
ATCACAGAGAAAAGTAGCGAAGTTTGAGAGAAATTGAATCTGCAGATTCTCTCACGCATTTTCCCAGAAA
CTGTTTATCTTCACTACCTGATTCGTCCTTCAGAAGTGTGAATTGAACGAATTCACGATGAATCGTTTGG
GTCATAAATCCGTGGTTTATCACGGAGATTTACGTTTGGGGGAACTTGATGTGAACCATGTATCTTCAAG
TCATGAATTTCGATTCCCGAACGATGAGATTCGAATCCACCATCTATCTCCGGCTGGTGAGAGATGTCCT
CCGCTCGCGATTCTTCAGACGATTGCTTCTTTTGCCGTTCGATGCAAGCTTGAGTCATCGGCTCCGGTGA
AATCTCAAGAGTTAATGCATCTACACGCAGTCTGTTTCCATGAATTGAAGGTAGGTTTGAGATTTCCGAA
ATGACATTTAGCTGATTTTGGATGTTTTCCAATTGTTAGGAGTGATTCACTAGTTTGATTTTGTGAATAC
AGACTGCAGTGGTTATGCTCGGAGATGAGGAGATTCATTTAGTGGCGATGCCGAGTAAGGAGAAGAAGTT
CCCGTGTTTTTGGTGTTTTTCGGTTCCTTCAGGTCTTTATGATTCGTGCTTAAGGATGCTTAATACTCGG
TGTTTGTCTATTGTGTTTGATTTGGATGAGACTTTGATTGTTGCAAATACTATGAAGTCATTTGAGGATA
GAATCGAGGCTCTTAAATCTTGGATTTCACGTGAGATGGATCCTGTGAGGATTAATGGGATGTCAGCAGA
ACTTAAAAGGTATATGGATGATAGGATGCTGCTGAAGCAGTATATTGATAATGACTATGCTTTTGATAAC
GGAGTTTTGTTAAAGGCTCAACCTGAGGAAGTCCGCCCAACTTCTGATGGACAAGAGAAAGTTTGTAGAC
CCGTGATTAGATTGCCGGAGAAGAATACTGTGCTTACTCGGATTAAGCCAGAGGTTAGAAGATTCATCTC
TGTTGTGGCTGGATATTTATTCATTTCATCTTATTTGATGCTTTGGATTTACCTTCTCTGGCATGTGATA
GGATAAGGTCGCTTAAGTATATTTGAGTGATTTAGCTTTAATATTGTTGGAACTGAAACCAAGTTATTGC
TGATGCAGATCCGTGACACTAGTGTGCTTGTAAAACTGAGACCAGCATGGGAGGAGTTAAGAAGTTATTT
GACAGCCAAAACTAGGAAACGTTTTGAAGTTTACGTTTGTACCATGGCTGAAAGGGATTATGCTCTGGAA
ATGTGGAGACTGCTTGATCCGGAAGCACACTTGATAAGTCTCAAGGAGCTTCGAGATCGTATCGTCTGCG
TAAAACCAGGTCAAAACCAACTCTGGCTTCTTTGATACCCTTGATCTTGGTTTTGGTACATAGCCACCAT
GCTCCATTAGTGTAGCTTTCATTACTCTTTTTGTGGTGAATTGTTTAATATAATGTGCCTCTTCTCCCTC
CCTCTATCGTGCCTGATTGATTTGCCGACCTCTCAGTTTTTAGTATTAAGAGATGAACCTGATCATTTTT
TACCCAACTATCTGTCTCTGTCTCTCTCTGAAACTCGAACTAACAATTTTTTTATGTCTTGCTCTTTGCA
TATCAGACGCCAAGAAATCGTTGTTAAGTGTCTTCAATGGTGGCATTTGCCACCCGAAAATGGCAATGGT
CATTGATGACCGTATGAAGGTTTGGGAGGACAAGGATCAACCACGGGTTCATGTTGTTTCTGCATATCTT
CCTTATTATGCTCCACAAGCAGAGGCATGTGGTTGCTCTTGCATTTAGTTGTGAATTAAATTCTGTATCA
CTTAATTTTCCAAGTGGGTATCTAACCATTTTCGTATGCCCATTTATCAGACAGCCCTTGTCGTTCCACA
TCTCTGCGTAGCAAGAAATGTTGCATGCAATGTCAGAGGTTACTTTTTCAAGTAAGTTGGAAAAAAAAAT
TATGTTTTTTTTTTATTTTTATGTAATGAATTCATGCTGGTTGTTCTTACTGTTTCTAGACTTTTATGGC
AGGGAATTTGATGAGAGTTTAATGAGTAGTATATCTTTGGTTTACTATGAAGATGATGTGGAAAATTTAC
CTCCATCACCGGATGTGAGCAACTACGTCGTTATAGAGGTAACTGTAGTTAGAACTTTATCATTGTTAAC
ATATTGCTAATTTGCCCCAACTACAATATGTAATCTAGCTATATCTGTCTGTAGGATCCTGGCTTTGCTT
CAAATGGAAACATAAATGCTCCTCCAATTAACGAAGGAATGTGTGGGGGTGAAGTGGAACGAAGACTAAA
CCAAGCGGTTAGTAAAATATATACAAAATTTGGGATTAATTAACTAAAATATGTTTTGGTGCATAGCTTT
TGTGTCAGTTGTAATTTGATTTCTGTTGACTTTTCAATTTCTGGGATGAGAAGGCTGCAGCTGATCATTC
TACTCTTCCTGCAACAAGTAACGCTGAGCAGAAACCTGAAACCCCTAAGCCGCAGATAGCAGTTATACCA
AATAATGCAAGCACGGCAACTGCAGCAGCACTGTTACCTTCTCATAGTACAAACTTTTGACTTAATATAA
CTTTAAATTTTGAACTGTACAGTTATTTTGCACGTATATGTTTGTCTCTGACGTTCTCTATCTCTTGTCT
TCAATCACAATCTAGAACCTAGTTTGCTTGGAGCTCCTAGGCGGGATGGCTTCACTTTTTCTGATGGTGG
AAGACCCCTTATGATGAGGCCTGGTGTAGATATAAGGAACCAAAACTTTAATCAACCCCCCATTCTGGCT
AAAATTCCTATGCAGCCACCTTCCTCGTCTATGCATTCTCCGGGTGGTTGGTTGGTAGATGATGAGAATA
GACCTTCTTTTCCTGGTCGGCCTTCAGGACTTTATCCAAGTCAATTTCCTCATGGAACACCAGGTTCTGC
TCCTGTTGGTCCATTTGCACATCCATCCCACTTGAGGAGTGAAGAGGTTAGTTTTGCGTTCTAAGTGTCT
CTCTTTTGACATCAAAGTATGTTGTCTACGGTCTGATAGTTTTCTTGCAGGTAGCAATGGATGATGACCT
GAAAAGGCAAAATCCTTCACGTCAAACAACAGGTATGTTCTAGTTTCAACACTAATGCAATCAAGCTGAT
ATTAAAGATGATTAGTCTATCCCTGAATTTCTTGTTTCCTCCGTGAAGCTTGTTTTCAGTGTACCGCTCT
AAAGCTACATTAGATATTGACTTAGGATTAGAGAATTGTTGGTTTCCCTATCTGATGTATTGTCTTTCTA
CTGAATCTGTAACAGCTACTTGAATAATAAGGTGCATTAATACCTTTTTAACATTGGCACTTGTTTAAAC
TATTTGCAGAAGGTGGAATATCCCAGAATCATTTGGTGTCAAATGGTAGAGAACATCATACAGATGGTGG
AAAGAGTAATGGCGGGCAATCTCATTTATTTGTGAGTGCACTGCAAGAAATTGGAAGAAGATGTGGTTCA
AAGGTGCATATTCACTAACCACGCAAGCCATTGCTTCTTCTCTTTTAATGGATTCTGATTAATTGATGTA
CGATTTTGCAGGTGGAGTTTAGGACTGTGATAAGTACCAACAAAGAGTTACAGTTTTCAGTTGAGGTCAG
CTGGATCAGTTTATTGAAGCATCTTTGTCTATTGTTAGCTTTACTTATATTTGTTTTTAATCGTTGTTGT
TAATTTTACAAAGGTGTTGTTCACGGGTGAGAAGATAGGCATTGGGATGGCAAAAACTAAGAAAGATGCA
CATCAACAAGCGGCTGAGAATGCTCTTCGAAGTTTGGCTGGTAAAGTTTCTTCTAGGGGAATTAATAACT
GTGGATCTATTTCACCACTTGATTAAGTCTGCAGATTGTTCTTAGTCTTTTGTGTAGTGAGCAAATTTGG
TTACAGATTGGTAAATCTTCTTTGTGTTGCTTTGTGCAGAAAAGTATGTTGCACATGTGGCACCTCTAGC
TAGAGAAACAGAGAAAGGTCCGGAAAATGATAATGGATTTTTGTGGGAAAGCAGTGAAGATGTATCAAAC
AAAGGACTTGAAGAGGAAGCGCCTAAAGAAAACATTTCAGAGTTGCACCCAGCTTTCTTGTACAAAGTTG
GCATTATAAGAAAGCATTGCTTATCAATTTGTTGCAACGAACAGGTCACTATCAGTCAAAATAAAATCAT
TATTTGCCATCCAGCTGATATCCCCTATAGTGAGTCGTATTACATGGTCATAGCTGTTTCCTGGCAGCTC
TGGCCCGTGTCTCAAAATCTCTGATGTTACATTGCACAAGATAAAAATATATCATCATGAACAATAAAAC
TGTCTGCTTACATAAACAGTAATACAAGGGGTGTTATGAGCCATATTCAACGGGAAACGTCGAGGCCGCG
ATTAAATTCCAACATGGATGCTGATTTATATGGGTATAAATGGGCTCGCGATAATGTCGGGCAATCAGGT
GCGACAATCTATCGCTTGTATGGGAAGCCCGATGCGCCAGAGTTGTTTCTGAAACATGGCAAAGGTAGCG
TTGCCAATGATGTTACAGATGAGATGGTCAGACTAAACTGGCTGACGGAATTTATGCCTCTTCCGACCAT
CAAGCATTTTATCCGTACTCCTGATGATGCATGGTTACTCACCACTGCGATCCCCGGAAAAACAGCATTC
CAGGTATTAGAAGAATATCCTGATTCAGGTGAAAATATTGTTGATGCGCTGGCAGTGTTCCTGCGCCGGT
TGCATTCGATTCCTGTTTGTAATTGTCCTTTTAACAGCGATCGCGTATTTCGTCTCGCTCAGGCGCAATC
ACGAATGAATAACGGTTTGGTTGATGCGAGTGATTTTGATGACGAGCGTAATGGCTGGCCTGTTGAACAA
GTCTGGAAAGAAATGCATAAACTTTTGCCATTCTCACCGGATTCAGTCGTCACTCATGGTGATTTCTCAC
TTGATAACCTTATTTTTGACGAGGGGAAATTAATAGGTTGTATTGATGTTGGACGAGTCGGAATCGCAGA
CCGATACCAGGATCTTGCCATCCTATGGAACTGCCTCGGTGAGTTTTCTCCTTCATTACAGAAACGGCTT
TTTCAAAAATATGGTATTGATAATCCTGATATGAATAAATTGCAGTTTCATTTGATGCTCGATGAGTTTT
TCTAATCAGAATTGGTTAATTGGTTGTAACACTGGCAGAGCATTACGCTGACTTGACGGGACGGCGCAAG
CTCATGACCAAAATCCCTTAACGTGAGTTACGCGTCGTTCCACTGAGCGTCAGACCCCGTAGAAAAGATC
AAAGGATCTTCTTGAGATCCTTTTTTTCTGCGCGTAATCTGCTGCTTGCAAACAAAAAAACCACCGCTAC
CAGCGGTGGTTTGTTTGCCGGATCAAGAGCTACCAACTCTTTTTCCGAAGGTAACTGGCTTCAGCAGAGC
GCAGATACCAAATACTGTTCTTCTAGTGTAGCCGTAGTTAGGCCACCACTTCAAGAACTCTGTAGCACCG
CCTACATACCTCGCTCTGCTAATCCTGTTACCAGTGGCTGCTGCCAGTGGCGATAAGTCGTGTCTTACCG
GGTTGGACTCAAGACGATAGTTACCGGATAAGGCGCAGCGGTCGGGCTGAACGGGGGGTTCGTGCACACA
GCCCAGCTTGGAGCGAACGACCTACACCGAACTGAGATACCTACAGCGTGAGCTATGAGAAAGCGCCACG
CTTCCCGAAGGGAGAAAGGCGGACAGGTATCCGGTAAGCGGCAGGGTCGGAACAGGAGAGCGCACGAGGG
AGCTTCCAGGGGGAAACGCCTGGTATCTTTATAGTCCTGTCGGGTTTCGCCACCTCTGACTTGAGCGTCG
ATTTTTGTGATGCTCGTCAGGGGGGCGGAGCCTATGGAAAAACGCCAGCAACGCGGCCTTTTTACGGTTC
CTGGCCTTTTGCTGGCCTTTTGCTCACATGTT
