>Addgene plasmid #172093 | CPL2g/pDONR221 | depositor partial sequence | sequence record 340317 | 6770 bp CER11/CPL2 genomic sequence, inc. 2117 bp upstream of ATG and no STOP codon
AAGCTCGGAATCAAGTGTCAACATTTTGTGCTTAGACGGTAGCGACGATAATCTCAGCGACATGAGTTGC
TCTTAAGAGTTACAACTTACAACAAGTAACTATAACTTTAAGCGACATAAGTTGAGATACATATTTAAAT
ACTCTCATGAAGGTTCTCAACTATTAGAATGGCCATGAATTTTGATTTACATGTTAATTTTGGACCGAAG
AGGCAATTGTTTTCCGACTTGCAATAAACATCTGTCTCTTAGAATCTTGATAATAATAGGGTTAAGTTGC
AAAGTAGTCACTTATTTAAACTTAATTATGGAATTGGGCAAGTTACTATTTATAATTGGATTTTTAGTCA
CTGACCTTTGACCCTATTACAGACAAAATCAAATATACCCCATACCAACTCTATTATTTACAAATATGCC
ACTAATCTTCTTCTTCTCTAATGTCGTTGAAAGCAATTGGGATTTGTGCTTTTAGATTCAACATTTCTCT
CTCCTCATACTCTCATTCTTTGTATTTCTTTATATATATATATATTTATTTATTTTTTAATAACCTCTTC
AATCTAATAATTGAAATGCTTATCAATGTAAATTTATTTTCTAAATTAATTCAGATACATAAAAATCTAT
ATTTTTTTCTCTATAATTTGATATGCATTTTGTTAATAATTTTAAATATATTATATAAACATTTTTATTA
GTAGTCAGTACAGTTAATTATGTGTACAGATTTTTATTTATACAACTTATTTAATAAGTACAAATTGAAA
TCGTCCAGCCATAATTGGGAAAATAGTCATTTTACTATTCACAATTTGCAAAGTAGTCACTTTTAACTGT
TTGATTCGTACACTTAGATCTGTACAACACTTTTTAGTGTACAGATGTAAGTGTATGTTGTGTATATTTA
TATATATATATATACACTAAAAATATTGTACAGGTCTAAGTGTACGAATCAACAGTGAAAAGTGACTTCT
GATAATTGTATACTCCATACAATTATATACTCTGTACAGCTAATGCAACATACAAAATAAAGTCTGTACA
CATAATTAAGTGTACCGACTACTGATAAAATGTCTGTAATATATTAAAAAATATTAACAAAATGCATATC
AAATTATAGAGAAAAATACATAGATTTTTATGTATATGAATTAGTTTAGAAAATAAATTTATATTGATAA
GTATTTCAATTATTAAATTGGAGGGGTTATTAAAAAGAAATAAAAAAAAAAAAGAATATTTCACTTTTAT
CTTTCTTCTTTGTCAAAAGGATAGTTCGGTAATTTCAAAACACATCACTTACCCCACCCCAAACCTCTAT
TTCACGCTCGTCTATTACACGCCCAAAGTGAGTTACCTGTTTTGCCAATTATAAATAGTAACTTGCCCAA
CTCCATAATTATGTTTTCAAAAGTGACTAATTTGCCAACACACCCATAATAATATGATGATACAGATTGT
ATAAAATTGATTTGTCCCTTTCTTACTCAAACGTCACAAGACTCGCAACTTGATGTCTTCTCTTTTTTTG
CCAACCAACTTTATGTTCTTATTTGATTTTTGTGATTTTACCATATATATATCCTCTTCCGTTTTTTTTT
CACAATTTTTATTTACTTCTAAAGTAAGTTATTGAATACGTTTCCACATTTTACAATATATAGTTGTAAA
CATTAACTATCCATTTGTTCGAAGTCAACCAAAATTATCGACCTAATCCGATTTCGTCATACACACAAAA
AATAATTCTCGAATATTTTATTTTGTTAGGAACGGTAATTGACGGCTGACAAGCGATGTTGGTGAAAACA
GGATAATGCATCTGACGCCACGTGTAAAGAAGTCTCAGGTTTTCTCGTAATTTACATTAAAATCGATGTC
GTAACAATAAAACGCTTCTCTCGCCTATAAATATATATCTGAGCCTACTTTGGTTCTCATGTTTAAGGAG
ACCCAGAAAAACCCTCATTTGCGGAGAAAAATCACAGAGAAAAGTAGCGAAGTTTGAGAGAAATTGAATC
TGCAGATTCTCTCACGCATTTTCCCAGAAACTGTTTATCTTCACTACCTGATTCGTCCTTCAGAAGTGTG
AATTGAACGAATTCACGATGAATCGTTTGGGTCATAAATCCGTGGTTTATCACGGAGATTTACGTTTGGG
GGAACTTGATGTGAACCATGTATCTTCAAGTCATGAATTTCGATTCCCGAACGATGAGATTCGAATCCAC
CATCTATCTCCGGCTGGTGAGAGATGTCCTCCGCTCGCGATTCTTCAGACGATTGCTTCTTTTGCCGTTC
GATGCAAGCTTGAGTCATCGGCTCCGGTGAAATCTCAAGAGTTAATGCATCTACACGCAGTCTGTTTCCA
TGAATTGAAGGTAGGTTTGAGATTTCCGAAATGACATTTAGCTGATTTTGGATGTTTTCCAATTGTTAGG
AGTGATTCACTAGTTTGATTTTGTGAATACAGACTGCAGTGGTTATGCTCGGAGATGAGGAGATTCATTT
AGTGGCGATGCCGAGTAAGGAGAAGAAGTTCCCGTGTTTTTGGTGTTTTTCGGTTCCTTCAGGTCTTTAT
GATTCGTGCTTAAGGATGCTTAATACTCGGTGTTTGTCTATTGTGTTTGATTTGGATGAGACTTTGATTG
TTGCAAATACTATGAAGTCATTTGAGGATAGAATCGAGGCTCTTAAATCTTGGATTTCACGTGAGATGGA
TCCTGTGAGGATTAATGGGATGTCAGCAGAACTTAAAAGGTATATGGATGATAGGATGCTGCTGAAGCAG
TATATTGATAATGACTATGCTTTTGATAACGGAGTTTTGTTAAAGGCTCAACCTGAGGAAGTCCGCCCAA
CTTCTGATGGACAAGAGAAAGTTTGTAGACCCGTGATTAGATTGCCGGAGAAGAATACTGTGCTTACTCG
GATTAAGCCAGAGGTTAGAAGATTCATCTCTGTTGTGGCTGGATATTTATTCATTTCATCTTATTTGATG
CTTTGGATTTACCTTCTCTGGCATGTGATAGGATAAGGTCGCTTAAGTATATTTGAGTGATTTAGCTTTA
ATATTGTTGGAACTGAAACCAAGTTATTGCTGATGCAGATCCGTGACACTAGTGTGCTTGTAAAACTGAG
ACCAGCATGGGAGGAGTTAAGAAGTTATTTGACAGCCAAAACTAGGAAACGTTTTGAAGTTTACGTTTGT
ACCATGGCTGAAAGGGATTATGCTCTGGAAATGTGGAGACTGCTTGATCCGGAAGCACACTTGATAAGTC
TCAAGGAGCTTCGAGATCGTATCGTCTGCGTAAAACCAGGTCAAAACCAACTCTGGCTTCTTTGATACCC
TTGATCTTGGTTTTGGTACATAGCCACCATGCTCCATTAGTGTAGCTTTCATTACTCTTTTTGTGGTGAA
TTGTTTAATATAATGTGCCTCTTCTCCCTCCCTCTATCGTGCCTGATTGATTTGCCGACCTCTCAGTTTT
TAGTATTAAGAGATGAACCTGATCATTTTTTACCCAACTATCTGTCTCTGTCTCTCTCTGAAACTCGAAC
TAACAATTTTTTTATGTCTTGCTCTTTGCATATCAGACGCCAAGAAATCGTTGTTAAGTGTCTTCAATGG
TGGCATTTGCCACCCGAAAATGGCAATGGTCATTGATGACCGTATGAAGGTTTGGGAGGACAAGGATCAA
CCACGGGTTCATGTTGTTTCTGCATATCTTCCTTATTATGCTCCACAAGCAGAGGCATGTGGTTGCTCTT
GCATTTAGTTGTGAATTAAATTCTGTATCACTTAATTTTCCAAGTGGGTATCTAACCATTTTCGTATGCC
CATTTATCAGACAGCCCTTGTCGTTCCACATCTCTGCGTAGCAAGAAATGTTGCATGCAATGTCAGAGGT
TACTTTTTCAAGTAAGTTGGAAAAAAAAATTATGTTTTTTTTTTATTTTTATGTAATGAATTCATGCTGG
TTGTTCTTACTGTTTCTAGACTTTTATGGCAGGGAATTTGATGAGAGTTTAATGAGTAGTATATCTTTGG
TTTACTATGAAGATGATGTGGAAAATTTACCTCCATCACCGGATGTGAGCAACTACGTCGTTATAGAGGT
AACTGTAGTTAGAACTTTATCATTGTTAACATATTGCTAATTTGCCCCAACTACAATATGTAATCTAGCT
ATATCTGTCTGTAGGATCCTGGCTTTGCTTCAAATGGAAACATAAATGCTCCTCCAATTAACGAAGGAAT
GTGTGGGGGTGAAGTGGAACGAAGACTAAACCAAGCGGTTAGTAAAATATATACAAAATTTGGGATTAAT
TAACTAAAATATGTTTTGGTGCATAGCTTTTGTGTCAGTTGTAATTTGATTTCTGTTGACTTTTCAATTT
CTGGGATGAGAAGGCTGCAGCTGATCATTCTACTCTTCCTGCAACAAGTAACGCTGAGCAGAAACCTGAA
ACCCCTAAGCCGCAGATAGCAGTTATACCAAATAATGCAAGCACGGCAACTGCAGCAGCACTGTTACCTT
CTCATAGTACAAACTTTTGACTTAATATAACTTTAAATTTTGAACTGTACAGTTATTTTGCACGTATATG
TTTGTCTCTGACGTTCTCTATCTCTTGTCTTCAATCACAATCTAGAACCTAGTTTGCTTGGAGCTCCTAG
GCGGGATGGCTTCACTTTTTCTGATGGTGGAAGACCCCTTATGATGAGGCCTGGTGTAGATATAAGGAAC
CAAAACTTTAATCAACCCCCCATTCTGGCTAAAATTCCTATGCAGCCACCTTCCTCGTCTATGCATTCTC
CGGGTGGTTGGTTGGTAGATGATGAGAATAGACCTTCTTTTCCTGGTCGGCCTTCAGGACTTTATCCAAG
TCAATTTCCTCATGGAACACCAGGTTCTGCTCCTGTTGGTCCATTTGCACATCCATCCCACTTGAGGAGT
GAAGAGGTTAGTTTTGCGTTCTAAGTGTCTCTCTTTTGACATCAAAGTATGTTGTCTACGGTCTGATAGT
TTTCTTGCAGGTAGCAATGGATGATGACCTGAAAAGGCAAAATCCTTCACGTCAAACAACAGGTATGTTC
TAGTTTCAACACTAATGCAATCAAGCTGATATTAAAGATGATTAGTCTATCCCTGAATTTCTTGTTTCCT
CCGTGAAGCTTGTTTTCAGTGTACCGCTCTAAAGCTACATTAGATATTGACTTAGGATTAGAGAATTGTT
GGTTTCCCTATCTGATGTATTGTCTTTCTACTGAATCTGTAACAGCTACTTGAATAATAAGGTGCATTAA
TACCTTTTTAACATTGGCACTTGTTTAAACTATTTGCAGAAGGTGGAATATCCCAGAATCATTTGGTGTC
AAATGGTAGAGAACATCATACAGATGGTGGAAAGAGTAATGGCGGGCAATCTCATTTATTTGTGAGTGCA
CTGCAAGAAATTGGAAGAAGATGTGGTTCAAAGGTGCATATTCACTAACCACGCAAGCCATTGCTTCTTC
TCTTTTAATGGATTCTGATTAATTGATGTACGATTTTGCAGGTGGAGTTTAGGACTGTGATAAGTACCAA
CAAAGAGTTACAGTTTTCAGTTGAGGTCAGCTGGATCAGTTTATTGAAGCATCTTTGTCTATTGTTAGCT
TTACTTATATTTGTTTTTAATCGTTGTTGTTAATTTTACAAAGGTGTTGTTCACGGGTGAGAAGATAGGC
ATTGGGATGGCAAAAACTAAGAAAGATGCACATCAACAAGCGGCTGAGAATGCTCTTCGAAGTTTGGCTG
GTAAAGTTTCTTCTAGGGGAATTAATAACTGTGGATCTATTTCACCACTTGATTAAGTCTGCAGATTGTT
CTTAGTCTTTTGTGTAGTGAGCAAATTTGGTTACAGATTGGTAAATCTTCTTTGTGTTGCTTTGTGCAGA
AAAGTATGTTGCACATGTGGCACCTCTAGCTAGAGAAACAGAGAAAGGTCCGGAAAATGATAATGGATTT
TTGTGGGAAAGCAGTGAAGATGTATCAAACAAAGGACTTGAAGAGGAAGCGCCTAAAGAAAACATTTCAG
AGTTG
